>Addgene plasmid #76204 | PASK gRNA (BRDN0001149035) | addgene full sequence | sequence record 185386 | Addgene Assembled Sequence
CCCGGGTGCAAAGATGGATAAAGTTTTAAACAGAGAGGAATCTTTGCAGCTAATGGACCTTCTAGGTCTT
GAAAGGAGTGGGAATTGGCTCCGGTGCCCGTCAGTGGGCAGAGCGCACATCGCCCACAGTCCCCGAGAAG
TTGGGGGGAGGGGTCGGCAATTGATCCGGTGCCTAGAGAAGGTGGCGCGGGGTAAACTGGGAAAGTGATG
TCGTGTACTGGCTCCGCCTTTTTCCCGAGGGTGGGGGAGAACCGTATATAAGTGCAGTAGTCGCCGTGAA
CGTTCTTTTTCGCAACGGGTTTGCCGCCAGAACACAGGTAAGTGCCGTGTGTGGTTCCCGCGGGCCTGGC
CTCTTTACGGGTTATGGCCCTTGCGTGCCTTGAATTACTTCCACCTGGCTGCAGTACGTGATTCTTGATC
CCGAGCTTCGGGTTGGAAGTGGGTGGGAGAGTTCGAGGCCTTGCGCTTAAGGAGCCCCTTCGCCTCGTGC
TTGAGTTGAGGCCTGGCCTGGGCGCTGGGGCCGCCGCGTGCGAATCTGGTGGCACCTTCGCGCCTGTCTC
GCTGCTTTCGATAAGTCTCTAGCCATTTAAAATTTTTGATGACCTGCTGCGACGCTTTTTTTCTGGCAAG
ATAGTCTTGTAAATGCGGGCCAAGATCTGCACACTGGTATTTCGGTTTTTGGGGCCGCGGGCGGCGACGG
GGCCCGTGCGTCCCAGCGCACATGTTCGGCGAGGCGGGGCCTGCGAGCGCGGCCACCGAGAATCGGACGG
GGGTAGTCTCAAGCTGGCCGGCCTGCTCTGGTGCCTGGCCTCGCGCCGCCGTGTATCGCCCCGCCCTGGG
CGGCAAGGCTGGCCCGGTCGGCACCAGTTGCGTGAGCGGAAAGATGGCCGCTTCCCGGCCCTGCTGCAGG
GAGCTCAAAATGGAGGACGCGGCGCTCGGGAGAGCGGGCGGGTGAGTCACCCACACAAAGGAAAAGGGCC
TTTCCGTCCTCAGCCGTCGCTTCATGTGACTCCACGGAGTACCGGGCGCCGTCCAGGCACCTCGATTAGT
TCTCGAGCTTTTGGAGTACGTCGTCTTTAGGTTGGGGGGAGGGGTTTTATGCGATGGAGTTTCCCCACAC
TGAGTGGGTGGAGACTGAAGTTAGGCCAGCTTGGCACTTGATGTAATTCTCCTTGGAATTTGCCCTTTTT
GAGTTTGGATCTTGGTTCATTCTCAAGCCTCAGACAGTGGTTCAAAGTTTTTTTCTTCCATTTCAGGTGT
CGTGACGTACGGCCACCATGACCGAGTACAAGCCCACGGTGCGCCTCGCCACCCGCGACGACGTCCCCAG
GGCCGTACGCACCCTCGCCGCCGCGTTCGCCGACTACCCCGCCACGCGCCACACCGTCGATCCGGACCGC
CACATCGAGCGGGTCACCGAGCTGCAAGAACTCTTCCTCACGCGCGTCGGGCTCGACATCGGCAAGGTGT
GGGTCGCGGACGACGGCGCCGCCGTGGCGGTCTGGACCACGCCGGAGAGCGTCGAAGCGGGGGCGGTGTT
CGCCGAGATCGGCCCGCGCATGGCCGAGTTGAGCGGTTCCCGGCTGGCCGCGCAGCAACAGATGGAAGGC
CTCCTGGCGCCGCACCGGCCCAAGGAGCCCGCGTGGTTCCTGGCCACCGTCGGAGTCTCGCCCGACCACC
AGGGCAAGGGTCTGGGCAGCGCCGTCGTGCTCCCCGGAGTGGAGGCGGCCGAGCGCGCCGGGGTGCCCGC
CTTCCTGGAGACCTCCGCGCCCCGCAACCTCCCCTTCTACGAGCGGCTCGGCTTCACCGTCACCGCCGAC
GTCGAGGTGCCCGAAGGACCGCGCACCTGGTGCATGACCCGCAAGCCCGGTGCCTGAACGCGTTAAGTCG
ACAATCAACCTCTGGATTACAAAATTTGTGAAAGATTGACTGGTATTCTTAACTATGTTGCTCCTTTTAC
GCTATGTGGATACGCTGCTTTAATGCCTTTGTATCATGCTATTGCTTCCCGTATGGCTTTCATTTTCTCC
TCCTTGTATAAATCCTGGTTGCTGTCTCTTTATGAGGAGTTGTGGCCCGTTGTCAGGCAACGTGGCGTGG
TGTGCACTGTGTTTGCTGACGCAACCCCCACTGGTTGGGGCATTGCCACCACCTGTCAGCTCCTTTCCGG
GACTTTCGCTTTCCCCCTCCCTATTGCCACGGCGGAACTCATCGCCGCCTGCCTTGCCCGCTGCTGGACA
GGGGCTCGGCTGTTGGGCACTGACAATTCCGTGGTGTTGTCGGGGAAATCATCGTCCTTTCCTTGGCTGC
TCGCCTGTGTTGCCACCTGGATTCTGCGCGGGACGTCCTTCTGCTACGTCCCTTCGGCCCTCAATCCAGC
GGACCTTCCTTCCCGCGGCCTGCTGCCGGCTCTGCGGCCTCTTCCGCGTCTTCGCCTTCGCCCTCAGACG
AGTCGGATCTCCCTTTGGGCCGCCTCCCCGCGTCGACTTTAAGACCAATGACTTACAAGGCAGCTGTAGA
TCTTAGCCACTTTTTAAAAGAAAAGGGGGGACTGGAAGGGCTAATTCACTCCCAACGAAGACAAGATCTG
CTTTTTGCTTGTACTGGGTCTCTCTGGTTAGACCAGATCTGAGCCTGGGAGCTCTCTGGCTAACTAGGGA
ACCCACTGCTTAAGCCTCAATAAAGCTTGCCTTGAGTGCTTCAAGTAGTGTGTGCCCGTCTGTTGTGTGA
CTCTGGTAACTAGAGATCCCTCAGACCCTTTTAGTCAGTGTGGAAAATCTCTAGCAGTACGTATAGTAGT
TCATGTCATCTTATTATTCAGTATTTATAACTTGCAAAGAAATGAATATCAGAGAGTGAGAGGAACTTGT
TTATTGCAGCTTATAATGGTTACAAATAAAGCAATAGCATCACAAATTTCACAAATAAAGCATTTTTTTC
ACTGCATTCTAGTTGTGGTTTGTCCAAACTCATCAATGTATCTTATCATGTCTGGCTCTAGCTATCCCGC
CCCTAACTCCGCCCATCCCGCCCCTAACTCCGCCCAGTTCCGCCCATTCTCCGCCCCATGGCTGACTAAT
TTTTTTTATTTATGCAGAGGCCGAGGCCGCCTCGGCCTCTGAGCTATTCCAGAAGTAGTGAGGAGGCTTT
TTTGGAGGCCTAGGGACGTACCCAATTCGCCCTATAGTGAGTCGTATTACGCGCGCTCACTGGCCGTCGT
TTTACAACGTCGTGACTGGGAAAACCCTGGCGTTACCCAACTTAATCGCCTTGCAGCACATCCCCCTTTC
GCCAGCTGGCGTAATAGCGAAGAGGCCCGCACCGATCGCCCTTCCCAACAGTTGCGCAGCCTGAATGGCG
AATGGG
[124 nt withheld, positions 3367-3490]
C
[91 nt withheld, positions 3492-3582]
A
[49 nt withheld, positions 3584-3632]
CCTTTGACGTTGGAGTCCACGTTCTTT
[37 nt withheld, positions 3660-3696]
ACCCTATCTCGGTCTATTCTTTTGATTTATAAGGGATTTTGCCGATTTCGGCCTATTGGTTAAAAAATGA
GCTGATTTAACAAAAATTTAACGCGAATTTTAACAAAATATTAACGCTTACAATTTAGGTGGCACTTTTC
GGGGAAATGTGCGCGGAACCCCTATTTGTTTATTTTTCTAAATACATTCAAATATGTATCCGCTCATGAG
ACAATAACCCTGATAAATGCTTCAATAATATTGAAAAAGGAAGAGTATGAGTATTCAACATTTCCGTGTC
GCCCTTATTCCCTTTTTTGCGGCATTTTGCCTTCCTGTTTTTGCTCACCCAGAAACGCTGGTGAAAGTAA
AAGATGCTGAAGATCAGTTGGGTGCACGAGTGGGTTACATCGAACTGGATCTCAACAGCGGTAAGATCCT
TGAGAGTTTTCGCCCCGAAGAACGTTTTCCAATGATGAGCACTTTTAAAGTTCTGCTATGTGGCGCGGTA
TTATCCCGTATTGACGCCGGGCAAGAGCAACTCGGTCGCCGCATACACTATTCTCAGAATGACTTGGTTG
AGTACTCACCAGTCACAGAAAAGCATCTTACGGATGGCATGACAGTAAGAGAATTATGCAGTGCTGCCAT
AACCATGAGTGATAACACTGCGGCCAACTTACTTCTGACAACGATCGGAGGACCGAAGGAGCTAACCGCT
TTTTTGCACAACATGGGGGATCATGTAACTCGCCTTGATCGTTGGGAACCGGAGCTGAATGAAGCCATAC
CAAACGACGAGCGTGACACCACGATGCCTGTAGCAATGGCAACAACGTTGCGCAAACTATTAACTGGCGA
ACTACTTACTCTAGCTTCCCGGCAACAATTAATAGACTGGATGGAGGCGGATAAAGTTGCAGGACCACTT
CTGCGCTCGGCCCTTCCGGCTGGCTGGTTTATTGCTGATAAATCTGGAGCCGGTGAGCGTGGGTCTCGCG
GTATCATTGCAGCACTGGGGCCAGATGGTAAGCCCTCCCGTATCGTAGTTATCTACACGACGGGGAGTCA
GGCAACTATGGATGAACGAAATAGACAGATCGCTGAGATAGGTGCCTCACTGATTAAGCATTGGTAACTG
TCAGACCAAGTTTACTCATATATACTTTAGATTGATTTAAAACTTCATTTTTAATTTAAAAGGATCTAGG
TGAAGATCCTTTTTGATAATCTCATGACCAAAATCCCTTAACGTGAGTTTTCGTTCCACTGAGCGTCAGA
CCCCGTAGAAAAGATCAAAGGATCTTCTTGAGATCCTTTTTTTCTGCGCGTAATCTGCTGCTTGCAAACA
AAAAAACCACCGCTACCAGCGGTGGTTTGTTTGCCGGATCAAGAGCTACCAACTCTTTTTCCGAAGGTAA
CTGGCTTCAGCAGAGCGCAGATACCAAATACTGTTCTTCTAGTGTAGCCGTAGTTAGGCCACCACTTCAA
GAACTCTGTAGCACCGCCTACATACCTCGCTCTGCTAATCCTGTTACCAGTGGCTGCTGCCAGTGGCGAT
AAGTCGTGTCTTACCGGGTTGGACTCAAGACGATAGTTACCGGATAAGGCGCAGCGGTCGGGCTGAACGG
GGGGTTCGTGCACACAGCCCAGCTTGGAGCGAACGACCTACACCGAACTGAGATACCTACAGCGTGAGCT
ATGAGAAAGCGCCACGCTTCCCGAAGGGAGAAAGGCGGACAGGTATCCGGTAAGCGGCAGGGTCGGAACA
GGAGAGCGCACGAGGGAGCTTCCAGGGGGAAACGCCTGGTATCTTTATAGTCCTGTCGGGTTTCGCCACC
TCTGACTTGAGCGTCGATTTTTGTGATGCTCGTCAGGGGGGCGGAGCCTATGGAAAAACGCCAGCAACGC
GGCCTTTTTACGGTTCCTGGCCTTTTGCTGGCCTTTTGCTCACATGTTCTTTCCTGCGTTATCCCCTGAT
TCTGTGGATAACCGTATTACCGCCTTTGAGTGAGCTGATACCGCTCGCCGCAGCCGAACGACCGAGCGCA
GCGAGTCAGTGAGCGAGGAAGCGGAAGAGCGCCCAATACGCAAACCGCCTCTCCCCGCGCGTTGGCCGAT
TCATTAATGCAGCTGGCACGACAGGTTTCCCGACTGGAAAGCGGGCAGTGAGCGCAACGCAATTAATGTG
AGTTAGCTCACTCATTAGGCACCCCAGGCTTTACACTTTATGCTTCCGGCTCGTATGTTGTGTGGAATTG
TGAGCGGATAACAATTTCACACAGGAAACAGCTATGACCATGATTACGCCAAGCGCGCAATTAACCCTCA
CTAAAGGGAACAAAAGCTGGAGCTGCAAGCTTAATGTAGTCTTATGCAATACTCTTGTAGTCTTGCAACA
TGGTAACGATGAGTTAGCAACATGCCTTACAAGGAGAGAAAAAGCACCGTGCATGCCGATTGGTGGAAGT
AAGGTGGTACGATCGTGCCTTATTAGGAAGGCAACAGACGGGTCTGACATGGATTGGACGAACCACTGAA
TTGCCGCATTGCAGAGATATTGTATTTAAGTGCCTAGCTCGATACATAAACGGGTCTCTCTGGTTAGACC
AGATCTGAGCCTGGGAGCTCTCTGGCTAACTAGGGAACCCACTGCTTAAGCCTCAATAAAGCTTGCCTTG
AGTGCTTCAAGTAGTGTGTGCCCGTCTGTTGTGTGACTCTGGTAACTAGAGATCCCTCAGACCCTTTTAG
TCAGTGTGGAAAATCTCTAGCAGTGGCGCCCGAACAGGGACTTGAAAGCGAAAGGGAAACCAGAGGAGCT
CTCTCGACGCAGGACTCGGCTTGCTGAAGCGCGCACGGCAAGAGGCGAGGGGCGGCGACTGGTGAGTACG
CCAAAAATTTTGACTAGCGGAGGCTAGAAGGAGAGAGATGGGTGCGAGAGCGTCAGTATTAAGCGGGGGA
GAATTAGATCGCGATGGGAAAAAATTCGGTTAAGGCCAGGGGGAAAGAAAAAATATAAATTAAAACATAT
AGTATGGGCAAGCAGGGAGCTAGAACGATTCGCAGTTAATCCTGGCCTGTTAGAAACATCAGAAGGCTGT
AGACAAATACTGGGACAGCTACAACCATCCCTTCAGACAGGATCAGAAGAACTTAGATCATTATATAATA
CAGTAGCAACCCTCTATTGTGTGCATCAAAGGATAGAGATAAAAGACACCAAGGAAGCTTTAGACAAGAT
AGAGGAAGAGCAAAACAAAAGTAAGACCACCGCACAGCAAGCGGCCGCTGATCTTCAGACCTGGAGGAGG
AGATATGAGGGACAATTGGAGAAGTGAATTATATAAATATAAAGTAGTAAAAATTGAACCATTAGGAGTA
GCACCCACCAAGGCAAAGAGAAGAGTGGTGCAGAGAGAAAAAAGAGCAGTGGGAATAGGAGCTTTGTTCC
TTGGGTTCTTGGGAGCAGCAGGAAGCACTATGGGCGCAGCGTCAATGACGCTGACGGTACAGGCCAGACA
ATTATTGTCTGGTATAGTGCAGCAGCAGAACAATTTGCTGAGGGCTATTGAGGCGCAACAGCATCTGTTG
CAACTCACAGTCTGGGGCATCAAGCAGCTCCAGGCAAGAATCCTGGCTGTGGAAAGATACCTAAAGGATC
AACAGCTCCTGGGGATTTGGGGTTGCTCTGGAAAACTCATTTGCACCACTGCTGTGCCTTGGAATGCTAG
TTGGAGTAATAAATCTCTGGAACAGATTTGGAATCACACGACCTGGATGGAGTGGGACAGAGAAATTAAC
AATTACACAAGCTTAATACACTCCTTAATTGAAGAATCGCAAAACCAGCAAGAAAAGAATGAACAAGAAT
TATTGGAATTAGATAAATGGGCAAGTTTGTGGAATTGGTTTAACATAACAAATTGGCTGTGGTATATAAA
ATTATTCATAATGATAGTAGGAGGCTTGGTAGGTTTAAGAATAGTTTTTGCTGTACTTTCTATAGTGAAT
AGAGTTAGGCAGGGATATTCACCATTATCGTTTCAGACCCACCTCCCAACCCCGAGGGGACCCAGAGAGG
GCCTATTTCCCATGATTCCTTCATATTTGCATATACGATACAAGGCTGTTAGAGAGATAATTAGAATTAA
TTTGACTGTAAACACAAAGATATTAGTACAAAATACGTGACGTAGAAAGTAATAATTTCTTGGGTAGTTT
GCAGTTTTAAAATTATGTTTTAAAATGGACTATCATATGCTTACCGTAACTTGAAAGTATTTCGATTTCT
TGGCTTTATATATCTTGTGGAAAGGACGAAACACCGCTCAGGGCCAGCATCCAACGGTTTTAGAGCTAGA
AATAGCAAGTTAAAATAAGGCTAGTCCGTTATCAACTTGAAAAAGTGGCACCGAGTCGGTGCTTTTTTAA
GCTTGGCGTAACTAGATCTTGAGACAAATGGCAGTATTCATCCACAATTTTAAAAGAAAAGGGGGGATTG
GGGGGTACAGTGCAGGGGAAAGAATAGTAGACATAATAGCAACAGACATACAAACTAAAGAATTACAAAA
ACAAATTACAAAAATTCAAAATTTTCGGGTTTATTACAGGGACAGCAGAGATCCACTTTGGCGCCGGCTC
GAGGGGG
Features (pLannotate 1.2.2; 29 found; start..end, strand, type, name):
     14..80      +  CDS            small t antigen (fragment): SV40 (simian virus 40) small t antigen
    106..317     +  promoter       EF-1α core promoter: core promoter for human elongation factor EF-1α
    318..1256    +  intron         EF-1α intron A: intron upstream of the start codon of human EF-1α
   1278..1877    +  CDS            PuroR (fragment): puromycin N-acetyltransferase; pac from Streptomyces; confers resistance to puromycin
   1893..2481    +  misc_feature   WPRE: woodchuck hepatitis virus posttranscriptional regulatory element
   2532..2551    +  misc_feature   cPPT/CTS (fragment): central polypurine tract and central termination sequence of HIV-1
   2553..2786    +  LTR            3' LTR (ΔU3): self-inactivating 3' long terminal repeat (LTR) from HIV-1
   2864..2985    +  polyA_signal   SV40 poly(A) signal: SV40 polyadenylation signal
   3025..3160    +  rep_origin     SV40 ori: SV40 origin of replication
   3181..3199    -  promoter       T7 promoter: promoter for bacteriophage T7 RNA polymerase
   3207..3362    +  CDS            lacZα (fragment): LacZα fragment of β-galactosidase; lacZ fragment
   3367..3795    +  rep_origin     f1 ori (sequence partly withheld): f1 bacteriophage origin of replication; arrow indicates direction of (+) strand synthesis
   3848..3952    +  promoter       AmpR promoter: bla
   3953..4813    +  CDS            AmpR: β-lactamase; bla; confers resistance to ampicillin, carbenicillin, and related antibiotics
   4984..5572    +  rep_origin     ori: high-copy-number ColE1/pMB1/pBR322/pUC origin of replication
   5755..5847    +  CDS            lacI (fragment): lac repressor; lacI; The lac repressor binds to the lac operator to inhibit transcription in E. coli. This inhibition can be relieved by adding lactose or isopropyl-β-D-thiogalactopyranoside (IPTG).
   5860..5881    +  protein_bind   CAP binding site: CAP binding activates transcription in the presence of cAMP. E. coli catabolite activator protein
   5896..5926    +  promoter       lac promoter: promoter for the E. coli lac operon
   5934..5950    +  protein_bind   lac operator: The lac repressor binds to the lac operator to inhibit transcription in E. coli. This inhibition can be relieved by adding lactose or isopropyl-β-D-thiogalactopyranoside (IPTG). lac repressor encoded by lacI
   5995..6013    +  promoter       T3 promoter: promoter for bacteriophage T3 RNA polymerase
   6041..6267    +  promoter       RSV promoter: Rous sarcoma virus enhancer/promoter
   6268..6448    +  LTR            5' LTR (truncated): truncated 5' long terminal repeat (LTR) from HIV-1
   6495..6620    +  misc_feature   HIV-1 Ψ: packaging signal of human immunodeficiency virus type 1
   6604..6967    +  CDS            HIV-1 gag (fragment): gag protein from human immunodeficiency virus 1; gag
   7113..7346    +  misc_feature   RRE: The Rev response element (RRE) of HIV-1 allows for Rev-dependent mRNA export from the nucleus to the cytoplasm.
   7723..7749    +  CDS            Rev (fragment): human immunodeficiency virus 1 (HIV-1) Rev protein; rev; enhances nuclear export of unspliced and incompletely spliced viral mRNAs
   7753..7993    +  promoter       U6 promoter: RNA polymerase III promoter for human U6 snRNA
   8023..8098    +  misc_RNA       gRNA scaffold: guide RNA scaffold for the Streptococcus pyogenes CRISPR/Cas9 system
   8154..8271    +  misc_feature   cPPT/CTS: central polypurine tract and central termination sequence of HIV-1
