[The description below was written by a language model from this plasmid's Addgene catalogue record and pLannotate feature annotations shown in this document.]
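Description:
PASK gRNA (BRDN0001149035) is a third-generation lentiviral CRISPR guide plasmid built on the lentiGuide-Puro backbone. It expresses a single guide RNA against human PASK (also known as PASKIN or STK37), a kinase gene, and the guide was designed to match several PASK reference transcripts. The plasmid is propagated in E. coli through a high-copy ColE1/pUC-type origin with ampicillin resistance (AmpR). The backbone also carries an f1 origin, an SV40 origin and leftover lac, T7 and T3 cloning-vector elements that play no role in the payload.

The transfer cassette begins with an RSV promoter fused to a truncated HIV-1 5' LTR, which makes genomic RNA production Tat-independent. This is followed by the Ψ packaging signal with a partial gag sequence, the RRE for Rev-dependent nuclear export, and a cPPT/CTS. The cassette ends in a self-inactivating ΔU3 3' LTR. Within it, the human U6 RNA polymerase III promoter drives the PASK-specific spacer fused to the Streptococcus pyogenes gRNA scaffold. Downstream, the EF-1α core promoter with its intron A drives puromycin N-acetyltransferase for selection of transduced mammalian cells, and a WPRE enhances transcript expression.

The plasmid does not encode Cas9, so it must be used with a separate Cas9 lentivector or in cells that already express Cas9. It is an individual clone associated with a human kinome gRNA collection, designed under optimized sgRNA rules intended to maximize on-target activity and minimize off-target effects. Its typical use is loss-of-function study of PASK by Cas9-mediated gene disruption.
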