Addgene plasmid #76204: PASK gRNA (BRDN0001149035)
Purpose: 3rd generation lentiviral gRNA plasmid targeting human PASK
Depositing lab: John Doench & David Root. Depositing organization: Broad Institute. Publication: Optimized sgRNA design to maximize activity and minimize off-target effects of CRISPR-Cas9. Doench JG, Fusi N, Sullender M, Hegde M, Vaimberg EW, Donovan KF, Smith I, Tothova Z, Wilen C, Orchard R, Virgin HW, Listgarten J, Root DE. Nat Biotechnol. 2016 Jan 18. doi: 10.1038/nbt.3437. PubMed 26780180.
Backbone
  Vector backbone: lentiGuide-Puro
  Backbone manufacturer: Zhang Lab (Addgene plasmid # 52963)
  Vector type: Mammalian Expression, Lentiviral, CRISPR
  Selectable markers: Puromycin
Growth in bacteria
  Bacterial resistance: Ampicillin, 100 μg/mL
  Growth temperature: 37°C
  Growth strain: DH5alpha
  Copy number: High Copy
Gene/Insert
  Gene/Insert name: PASK (alt names: PASK; NM_001252119.1)
  gRNA/shRNA sequence: CTCAGGGCCAGCATCCAACG
  Species: H. sapiens (human)
  Entrez Gene: PASK (a.k.a. PASKIN, STK37)
  Promoter: hU6
  Cloning method: Unknown
  Sequencing primers: 5′ U6-F; 3′ pS2-R
Terms and licenses: Academic/Nonprofit Terms; Industry Terms: Not Available to Industry
Depositor comments: The gRNA was designed to target the following Genbank reference sequence(s): NM_001252119.1,NM_001252120.1,NM_001252122.1,NM_001252124.1,NM_015148.3. Note that this plasmid does NOT contain Cas9. It should be used in conjunction with lentiCas9-Blast (Addgene #52962) or otherwise with cell lines already expressing Cas9. Browse the full kinome gRNA library at http://www.addgene.org/pooled-library/broadgpp-human-kinome/ or visit http://www.broadinstitute.org/rnai/public/ for detailed protocols and information.
How to cite: PASK gRNA (BRDN0001149035) was a gift from John Doench & David Root (Addgene plasmid # 76204 ; http://n2t.net/addgene:76204 ; RRID:Addgene_76204)
