>Addgene plasmid #76204 | PASK gRNA (BRDN0001149035) | depositor partial sequence | sequence record 143664 | Target Sequence
CTCAGGGCCAGCATCCAACG
