>Addgene plasmid #76204 | PASK gRNA (BRDN0001149035) | addgene partial sequence | sequence record 185385 | hU6-F
CGTAGAAAGTAATAATTTCTTGGGTAGTTTGCAGTTTTAAAATTATGTTTTAAAATGGACTATCATATGC
TTACCGTAACTTGAAAGTATTTCGATTTCTTGGCTTTATATATCTTGTGGAAAGGACGAAACACCGCTCA
GGGCCAGCATCCAACGGTTTTAGAGCTAGAAATAGCAAGTTAAAATAAGGCTAGTCCGTTATCAACTTGA
AAAAGTGGCACCGAGTCGGTGCTTTTTTAAGCTTGGCGTAACTAGATCTTGAGACAAATGGCAGTATTCA
TCCACAATTTTAAAAGAAAAGGGGGGATTGGGGGGTACAGTGCAGGGGAAAGAATAGTAGACATAATAGC
AACAGACATACAAACTAAAGAATTACAAAAACAAATTACAAAAATTCAAAATTTTCGGGTTTATTACAGG
GACAGCAGAGATCCACTTTGGCGCCGGCTCGAGGGGGCCCGGGTGCAAAGATGGATAAAGTTTTAAACAG
AGAGGAATCTTTGCAGCTAATGGACCTTCTAGGTCTTGAAAGGAGTGGGAATTGGCTCCGGTGCCCGTCA
GTGGGCAGAG
